>Addgene plasmid #24230 | pCMVHA hEZH2 | addgene full sequence | sequence record 191925 | Addgene NGS Result
CCCCACCCCCCAAGTTCGGGTGAAGGCCCAGGGCTCGCAGCCAACGTCGGGGCGGCAAGCCCTGCCATAG
CCACGGGCCCCGTGGGTTAGGGACGGCGGATCGCGGCCCTCTAGAGAGCTTGGCCCATTGCATACGTTGT
ATCCATATCATAATATGTACATTTATATTGGCTCATGTCCAACATTACCGCCATGTTGACATTGATTATT
GACTAGTTATTAATAGTAATCAATTACGGGGTCATTAGTTCATAGCCCATATATGGAGTTCCGCGTTACA
TAACTTACGGTAAATGGCCCGCCTGGCTGACCGCCCAACGACCCCCGCCCATTGACGTCAATAATGACGT
ATGTTCCCATAGTAACGCCAATAGGGACTTTCCATTGACGTCAATGGGTGGAGTATTTACGGTAAACTGC
CCACTTGGCAGTACATCAAGTGTATCATATGCCAAGTACGCCCCCTATTGACGTCAATGACGGTAAATGG
CCCGCCTGGCATTATGCCCAGTACATGACCTTATGGGACTTTCCTACTTGGCAGTACATCTACGTATTAG
TCATCGCTATTACCATGGTGATGCGGTTTTGGCAGTACATCAATGGGCGTGGATAGCGGTTTGACTCACG
GGGATTTCCAAGTCTCCACCCCATTGACGTCAATGGGAGTTTGTTTTGGCACCAAAATCAACGGGACTTT
CCAAAATGTCGTAACAACTCCGCCCCATTGACGCAAATGGGCGGTAGGCGTGTACGGTGGGAGGTCTATA
TAAGCAGAGCTCGTTTAGTGAACCGTCAGATCGCCTGGAGACGCCATCCACGCTGTTTTGACCTCCATAG
AAGACACCGGGACCGATCCAGCCTCCGGTCGACCGATCCTGAGAACTTCAGGGTGAGTTTGGGGACCCTT
GATTGTTCTTTCTTTTTCGCTATTGTAAAATTCATGTTATATGGAGGGGGCAAAGTTTTCAGGGTGTTGT
TTAGAATGGGAAGATGTCCCTTGTATCACCATGGACCCTCATGATAATTTTGTTTCTTTCACTTTCTACT
CTGTTGACAACCATTGTCTCCTCTTATTTTCTTTTCATTTTCTGTAACTTTTTCGTTAAACTTTAGCTTG
CATTTGTAACGAATTTTTAAATTCACTTTTGTTTATTTGTCAGATTGTAAGTACTTTCTCTAATCACTTT
TTTTTCAAGGCAATCAGGGTATATTATATTGTACTTCAGCACAGTTTTAGAGAACAATTGTTATAATTAA
ATGATAAGGTAGAATATTTCTGCATATAAATTCTGGCTGGCGTGGAAATATTCTTATTGGTAGAAACAAC
TACACCCTGGTCATCATCCTGCCTTTCTCTTTATGGTTACAATGATATACACTGTTTGAGATGAGGATAA
AATACTCTGAGTCCAAACCGGGCCCCTCTGCTAACCATGTTCATGCCTTCTTCTCTTTCCTACAGCTCCT
GGGCAACGTGCTGGTTGTTGTGCTGTCTCATCATTTTGGCAAAGAATTCCTCGACGGATCAATTCACCAT
GGCATACCCATACGATGTTCCAGATTACGCTAGCGGATCCATGGGCCAGACTGGGAAGAAATCTGAGAAG
GGACCAGTTTGTTGGCGGAAGCGTGTAAAATCAGAGTACATGCGACTGAGACAGCTCAAGAGGTTCAGAC
GAGCTGATGAAGTAAAGAGTATGTTTAGTTCCAATCGTCAGAAAATTTTGGAAAGAACGGAAATCTTAAA
CCAAGAATGGAAACAGCGAAGGATACAGCCTGTGCACATCCTGACTTCTGTGAGCTCATTGCGCGGGACT
AGGGAGTGTTCGGTGACCAGTGACTTGGATTTTCCAACACAAGTCATCCCATTAAAGACTCTGAATGCAG
TTGCTTCAGTACCCATAATGTATTCTTGGTCTCCCCTACAGCAGAATTTTATGGTGGAAGATGAAACTGT
TTTACATAACATTCCTTATATGGGAGATGAAGTTTTAGATCAGGATGGTACTTTCATTGAAGAACTAATA
AAAAATTATGATGGGAAAGTACACGGGGATAGAGAATGTGGGTTTATAAATGATGAAATTTTTGTGGAGT
TGGTGAATGCCCTTGGTCAATATAATGATGATGACGATGATGATGATGGAGACGATCCTGAAGAAAGAGA
AGAAAAGCAGAAAGATCTGGAGGATCACCGAGATGATAAAGAAAGCCGCCCACCTCGGAAATTTCCTTCT
GATAAAATTTTTGAAGCCATTTCCTCAATGTTTCCAGATAAGGGCACAGCAGAAGAACTAAAGGAAAAAT
ATAAAGAACTCACCGAACAGCAGCTCCCAGGCGCACTTCCTCCTGAATGTACCCCCAACATAGATGGACC
AAATGCTAAATCTGTTCAGAGAGAGCAAAGCTTACACTCCTTTCATACGCTTTTCTGTAGGCGATGTTTT
AAATATGACTGCTTCCTACATCCTTTTCATGCAACACCCAACACTTATAAGCGGAAGAACACAGAAACAG
CTCTAGACAACAAACCTTGTGGACCACAGTGTTACCAGCATTTGGAGGGAGCAAAGGAGTTTGCTGCTGC
TCTCACCGCTGAGCGGATAAAGACCCCACCAAAACGTCCAGGAGGCCGCAGAAGAGGACGGCTTCCCAAT
AACAGTAGCAGGCCCAGCACCCCCACCATTAATGTGCTGGAATCAAAGGATACAGACAGTGATAGGGAAG
CAGGGACTGAAACGGGGGGAGAGAACAATGATAAAGAAGAAGAAGAGAAGAAAGATGAAACTTCGAGCTC
CTCTGAAGCAAATTCTCGGTGTCAAACACCAATAAAGATGAAGCCAAATATTGAACCTCCTGAGAATGTG
GAGTGGAGTGGTGCTGAAGCCTCAATGTTTAGAGTCCTCATTGGCACTTACTATGACAATTTCTGTGCCA
TTGCTAGGTTAATTGGGACCAAAACATGTAGACAGGTGTATGAGTTTAGAGTCAAAGAATCTAGCATCAT
AGCTCCAGCTCCCGCTGAGGATGTGGATACTCCTCCAAGGAAAAAGAAGAGGAAACACCGGTTGTGGGCT
GCACACTGCAGAAAGATACAGCTGAAAAAGGACGGCTCCTCTAACCATGTTTACAACTATCAACCCTGTG
ATCATCCACGGCAGCCTTGTGACAGTTCGTGCCCTTGTGTGATAGCACAAAATTTTTGTGAAAAGTTTTG
TCAATGTAGTTCAGAGTGTCAAAACCGCTTTCCGGGATGCCGCTGCAAAGCACAGTGCAACACCAAGCAG
TGCCCGTGCTACCTGGCTGTCCGAGAGTGTGACCCTGACCTCTGTCTTACTTGTGGAGCCGCTGACCATT
GGGACAGTAAAAATGTGTCCTGCAAGAACTGCAGTATTCAGCGGGGCTCCAAAAAGCATCTATTGCTGGC
ACCATCTGACGTGGCAGGCTGGGGGATTTTTATCAAAGATCCTGTGCAGAAAAATGAATTCATCTCAGAA
TACTGTGGAGAGATTATTTCTCAAGATGAAGCTGACAGAAGAGGGAAAGTGTATGATAAATACATGTGCA
GCTTTCTGTTCAACTTGAACAATGATTTTGTGGTGGATGCAACCCGCAAGGGTAACAAAATTCGTTTTGC
AAATCATTCGGTAAATCCAAACTGCTATGCAAAAGTTATGATGGTTAACGGTGATCACAGGATAGGTATT
TTTGCCAAGAGAGCCATCCAGACTGGCGAAGAGCTGTTTTTTGATTACAGATACAGCCAGGCTGATGCCC
TGAAGTATGTCGGCATCGAAAGAGAAATGGAAATCCCTTGAACTAGTTGGATCCGTCGAGGAATTCACTC
CTCAGGTGCAGGCTGCCTATCAGAAGGTGGTGGCTGGTGTGGCCAATGCCCTGGCTCACAAATACCACTG
AGATCTTTTTCCCTCTGCCAAAAATTATGGGGACATCATGAAGCCCCTTGAGCATCTGACTTCTGGCTAA
TAAAGGAAATTTATTTTCATTGCAATAGTGTGTTGGAATTTTTTGTGTCTCTCACTCGGAAGGACATATG
GGAGGGCAAATCATTTAAAACATCAGAATGAGTATTTGGTTTAGAGTTTGGCAACATATGCCCATATGCT
GGCTGCCATGAACAAAGGTTGGCTATAAAGAGGTCATCAGTATATGAAACAGCCCCCTGCTGTCCATTCC
TTATTCCATAGAAAAGCCTTGACTTGAGGTTAGATTTTTTTTATATTTTGTTTTGTGTTATTTTTTTCTT
TAACATCCCTAAAATTTTCCTTACATGTTTTACTAGCCAGATTTTTCCTCCTCTCCTGACTACTCCCAGT
CATAGCTGTCCCTCTTCTCTTATGGAGATCCCTCGACGGATCGGCCGCAATTCGTAATCATGTCATAGCT
GTTTCCTGTGTGAAATTGTTATCCGCTCACAATTCCACACAACATACGAGCCGGAAGCATAAAGTGTAAA
GCCTGGGGTGCCTAATGAGTGAGCTAACTCACATTAATTGCGTTGCGCTCACTGCCCGCTTTCCAGTCGG
GAAACCTGTCGTGCCAGCTGCATTAATGAATCGGCCAACGCGCGGGGAGAGGCGGTTTGCGTATTGGGCG
CTCTTCCGCTTCCTCGCTCACTGACTCGCTGCGCTCGGTCGTTCGGCTGCGGCGAGCGGTATCAGCTCAC
TCAAAGGCGGTAATACGGTTATCCACAGAATCAGGGGATAACGCAGGAAAGAACATGTGAGCAAAAGGCC
AGCAAAAGGCCAGGAACCGTAAAAAGGCCGCGTTGCTGGCGTTTTTCCATAGGCTCCGCCCCCCTGACGA
GCATCACAAAAATCGACGCTCAAGTCAGAGGTGGCGAAACCCGACAGGACTATAAAGATACCAGGCGTTT
CCCCCTGGAAGCTCCCTCGTGCGCTCTCCTGTTCCGACCCTGCCGCTTACCGGATACCTGTCCGCCTTTC
TCCCTTCGGGAAGCGTGGCGCTTTCTCATAGCTCACGCTGTAGGTATCTCAGTTCGGTGTAGGTCGTTCG
CTCCAAGCTGGGCTGTGTGCACGAACCCCCCGTTCAGCCCGACCGCTGCGCCTTATCCGGTAACTATCGT
CTTGAGTCCAACCCGGTAAGACACGACTTATCGCCACTGGCAGCAGCCACTGGTAACAGGATTAGCAGAG
CGAGGTATGTAGGCGGTGCTACAGAGTTCTTGAAGTGGTGGCCTAACTACGGCTACACTAGAAGAACAGT
ATTTGGTATCTGCGCTCTGCTGAAGCCAGTTACCTTCGGAAAAAGAGTTGGTAGCTCTTGATCCGGCAAA
CAAACCACCGCTGGTAGCGGTGGTTTTTTTGTTTGCAAGCAGCAGATTACGCGCAGAAAAAAAGGATCTC
AAGAAGATCCTTTGATCTTTTCTACGGGGTCTGACGCTCAGTGGAACGAAAACTCACGTTAAGGGATTTT
GGTCATGAGATTATCAAAAAGGATCTTCACCTAGATCCTTTTAAATTAAAAATGAAGTTTTAAATCAATC
TAAAGTATATATGAGTAAACTTGGTCTGACAGTTACCAATGCTTAATCAGTGAGGCACCTATCTCAGCGA
TCTGTCTATTTCGTTCATCCATAGTTGCCTGACTCCCCGTCGTGTAGATAACTACGATACGGGAGGGCTT
ACCATCTGGCCCCAGTGCTGCAATGATACCGCGAGACCCACGCTCACCGGCTCCAGATTTATCAGCAATA
AACCAGCCAGCCGGAAGGGCCGAGCGCAGAAGTGGTCCTGCAACTTTATCCGCCTCCATCCAGTCTATTA
ATTGTTGCCGGGAAGCTAGAGTAAGTAGTTCGCCAGTTAATAGTTTGCGCAACGTTGTTGCCATTGCTAC
AGGCATCGTGGTGTCACGCTCGTCGTTTGGTATGGCTTCATTCAGCTCCGGTTCCCAACGATCAAGGCGA
GTTACATGATCCCCCATGTTGTGCAAAAAAGCGGTTAGCTCCTTCGGTCCTCCGATCGTTGTCAGAAGTA
AGTTGGCCGCAGTGTTATCACTCATGGTTATGGCAGCACTGCATAATTCTCTTACTGTCATGCCATCCGT
AAGATGCTTTTCTGTGACTGGTGAGTACTCAACCAAGTCATTCTGAGAATAGTGTATGCGGCGACCGAGT
TGCTCTTGCCCGGCGTCAATACGGGATAATACCGCGCCACATAGCAGAACTTTAAAAGTGCTCATCATTG
GAAAACGTTCTTCGGGGCGAAAACTCTCAAGGATCTTACCGCTGTTGAGATCCAGTTCGATGTAACCCAC
TCGTGCACCCAACTGATCTTCAGCATCTTTTACTTTCACCAGCGTTTCTGGGTGAGCAAAAACAGGAAGG
CAAAATGCCGCAAAAAAGGGAATAAGGGCGACACGGAAATGTTGAATACTCATACTCTTCCTTTTTCAAT
ATTATTGAAGCATTTATCAGGGTTATTGTCTCATGAGCGGATACATATTTGAATGTATTTAGAAAAATAA
ACAAATAGGGGTTCCGCGCACATTTCCCCGAAAAGTGCCACCTGACGTCTAAGAAACCATTATTATCATG
ACATTAACCTATAAAAATAGGCGTATCACGAGGCCCTTTCGTCTCGCGCGTTTCGGTGATGACGGTGAAA
ACCTCTGACACATGCAGCTCCCGGAGACGGTCACAGCTTGTCTGTAAGCGGATGCCGGGAGCAGACAAGC
CCGTCAGGGCGCGTCAGCGGGTGTTGGCGGGTGTCGGGGCTGGCTTAACTATGCGGCATCAGAGCAGATT
GTACTGAGAGTGCACCATATGCGGTGTGAAATACCGCACAGATGCGTAAGGAGAAAATACCGCATCAGGC
GCCATTCGCCATTCAGGCTGCGCAACTGTTGGGAAGGGCGATCGGTGCGGGCCTCTTCGCTATTACGCCA
GCTGGCGAAAGGGGGATGTGCTGCAAGGCGATTAAGTTGGGTAACGCCAGGGTTTTCCCAGTCACGACGT
TGTAAAACGACGGCCAGTGCCAAGCTTCACGCTGCCGCAAGCACTCAGGGCGCAAGGGCTGCTAAAGGAA
GCGGAACACGTAGAAAGCCAGTCCGCAGAAACGGTGCTGACCCCGGATGAATGTCAGCTACTGGGCTATC
TGGACAAGGGAAAACGCAAGCGCAAAGAGAAAGCAGGTAGCTTGCAGTGGGCTTACATGGCGATAGCTAG
ACTGGGCGGTTTTATGGACAGCAAGCGAACCGGAATTGCCAGCTGGGGCGCCCTCTGGTAAGGTTGGGAA
GCCCTGCAAAGTAAACTGGATGGCTTTCTTGCCGCCAAGGATCTGATGGCGCAGGGGATCAAGATCCTGC
TTCATCCCCGTGGCCCGTTGCTCGCGTTTGCTGGCGGTGTCCCCGGAAGAAATATATTTGCATGTCTTTA
GTTCTATGATGACACAAACCCCGCCCAGCGTCTTGTCATTGGCGAATTCGAACACGCAGATGCAGTCGGG
GCGGCGCGGTCCCAGGTCCACTTCGCATATTAAGGTGACGCGTGTGGCCTCGAACACCGAGCGACCCTGC
AGCGACCCGCTTAACAGCGTCAACAGCGTGCCGCAGATCTGATCAAGAGACAGGATGAGGATCGTTTCGC
ATGATTGAACAAGATGGATTGCACGCAGGTTCTCCGGCCGCTTGGGTGGAGAGGCTATTCGGCTATGACT
GGGCACAACAGACAATCGGCTGCTCTGATGCCGCCGTGTTCCGGCTGTCAGCGCAGGGGCGCCCGGTTCT
TTTTGTCAAGACCGACCTGTCCGGTGCCCTGAATGAACTGCAGGACGAGGCAGCGCGGCTATCGTGGCTG
GCCACGACGGGCGTTCCTTGCGCAGCTGTGCTCGACGTTGTCACTGAAGCGGGAAGGGACTGGCTGCTAT
TGGGCGAAGTGCCGGGGCAGGATCTCCTGTCATCTCACCTTGCTCCTGCCGAGAAAGTATCCATCATGGC
TGATGCAATGCGGCGGCTGCATACGCTTGATCCGGCTACCTGCCCATTCGACCACCAAGCGAAACATCGC
ATCGAGCGAGCACGTACTCGGATGGAAGCCGGTCTTGTCGATCAGGATGATCTGGACGAAGAGCATCAGG
GGCTCGCGCCAGCCGAACTGTTCGCCAGGCTCAAGGCGCGCATGCCCGACGGCGAGGATCTCGTCGTGAC
CCATGGCGATGCCTGCTTGCCGAATATCATGGTGGAAAATGGCCGCTTTTCTGGATTCATCGACTGTGGC
CGGCTGGGTGTGGCGGACCGCTATCAGGACATAGCGTTGGCTACCCGTGATATTGCTGAAGAGCTTGGCG
GCGAATGGGCTGACCGCTTCCTCGTGCTTTACGGTATCGCCGCTCCCGATTCGCAGCGCATCGCCTTCTA
TCGCCTTCTTGACGAGTTCTTCTGAGCGGGACTCTGGGGTTCGAAATGACCGACCAAGCGACGCCCAACC
TGCCATCACGAGATTTCGATTCCACCGCCGCCTTCTATGAAAGGTTGGGCTTCGGAATCGTTTTCCGGGA
CGCCGGCTGGATGATCCTCCAGCGCGGGGATCTCATGCTGGAGTTCTTCGCCCACCCCGGGAGATGGGGG
AGGCTAACTGAAACACGGAAGGAGACAATACCGGAAGGAACCCGCGCTATGACGGCAATAAAAAGACAGA
ATAAAACGCACGGTGTTGGGTCGTTTGTTCATAAACGCGGGGTTCGGTCCCAGGGCTGGCACTCTGTCGA
TACCCCACCGAGACCCCATTGGGGCCAATACGCCCGCGTTTCTTCCTTTTCCCCA
Features (pLannotate 1.2.2; 23 found; start..end, strand, type, name):
    198..577     +  enhancer       CMV enhancer: human cytomegalovirus immediate early enhancer
    578..781     +  promoter       CMV promoter: human cytomegalovirus (CMV) immediate early promoter
    893..1465    +  intron         β-globin intron: intron from rabbit β-globin gene
   1545..1571    +  CDS            3xHA (fragment): three tandem HA epitope tags
   1581..3818    +  CDS            EZH2: EZH2_HUMAN - Also known as KMT6. Experimental evidence at protein level: Swiss-Prot protein existence level 1. Polycomb group (PcG) protein. Catalytic subunit of the PRC2/EED-EZH2 complex, which methylates 'Lys-9' (H3K9me) and 'Lys-27' (H3K27me) of histone H3, leading to transcriptional repression of the affected target gene. Able to mono-, di- and trimethylate 'Lys-27' of histone H3 to form H3K27me1, H3K27me2 and H3K27me3, respectively. Displays a preference for substrates with less methylation, loses activity when progressively more methyl groups are incorporated into H3K27, H3K27me0 > H3K27
   3841..3918    +  CDS            HBB (fragment): HBB_PONPY - Experimental evidence at transcript level: Swiss-Prot protein existence level 2. Involved in oxygen transport from the lung to the various peripheral tissues. From Pongo pygmaeus (Bornean orangutan).
   3989..4044    +  polyA_signal   β-globin poly(A) signal: rabbit β-globin polyadenylation signal (Gil and Proudfoot, 1987)
   4426..4442    -  protein_bind   lac operator: The lac repressor binds to the lac operator to inhibit transcription in E. coli. This inhibition can be relieved by adding lactose or isopropyl-β-D-thiogalactopyranoside (IPTG). lac repressor encoded by lacI
   4450..4480    -  promoter       lac promoter: promoter for the E. coli lac operon
   4495..4516    -  protein_bind   CAP binding site: CAP binding activates transcription in the presence of cAMP. E. coli catabolite activator protein
   4529..4621    -  CDS            lacI (fragment): lac repressor; lacI; The lac repressor binds to the lac operator to inhibit transcription in E. coli. This inhibition can be relieved by adding lactose or isopropyl-β-D-thiogalactopyranoside (IPTG).
   4804..5392    -  rep_origin     ori: high-copy-number ColE1/pMB1/pBR322/pUC origin of replication
   5563..6423    -  CDS            AmpR: β-lactamase; bla; confers resistance to ampicillin, carbenicillin, and related antibiotics
   6424..6528    -  promoter       AmpR promoter: bla
   6623..6658    +  CDS            rop (fragment): Rop protein, which maintains plasmids at low copy number; rop
   6760..6859    +  misc_feature   bom (fragment): basis of mobility region from pBR322
   6865..7019    -  CDS            lacZα (fragment): LacZα fragment of β-galactosidase; lacZ fragment
   7023..7346    +  CDS            tnpA (fragment): TN5P_ECOLX - Also known as tnp. Experimental evidence at protein level: Swiss-Prot protein existence level 1. Mediates transposition of transposon Tn5 by a 'cut and paste' mechanism. First, the monomeric transposase binds the 19 bp inverted DNA repeats flanking the transposon. Then, dimerization of the DNA- bound transposase creates a synaptic DNA complex. After nicking of the first DNA strand, excision of the transposon proceeds through a series of intermediates. The transposase then mediates the insertion of the transposon at a new site by strand transfer. The activity of the wild- type tran
   7429..7574    +  promoter       HSV TK promoter: herpes simplex virus thymidine kinase promoter
   7631..8422    +  CDS            neo: KKA2_KLEPN - Also known as kan, nptII. Experimental evidence at protein level: Swiss-Prot protein existence level 1. Resistance to kanamycin, neomycin, paromomycin, ribostamycin, butirosin and gentamicin B. From Klebsiella pneumoniae.
   8446..8601    +  CDS            ble (fragment): BLE_KLEPN - Experimental evidence at protein level: Swiss-Prot protein existence level 1. Binding protein with a strong affinity to the bleomycin family of antibiotics. Binds to CL990; an antimitotic-antibiotic compound. From Klebsiella pneumoniae.
   8663..8710    +  polyA_signal   HSV TK poly(A) signal: herpes simplex virus thymidine kinase polyadenylation signal (Cole and Stacy, 1985)
   8801..12      -  polyA_signal   bGH poly(A) signal (fragment) (across the origin): bovine growth hormone polyadenylation signal
