[The description below was written by a language model from this plasmid's Addgene catalogue record and pLannotate feature annotations shown in this document.]
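Description:
pCMVHA hEZH2 is a mammalian expression plasmid that produces human EZH2 carrying an N-terminal HA epitope tag. It is built on the pCMVHA backbone (recorded as about 6.6 kb without insert; the full sequenced construct is 8,805 nt) and is propagated in E. coli through a high-copy ColE1/pUC-type origin with ampicillin selection from the β-lactamase gene. The annotation also picks up residual fragments of lac regulatory elements, lacZα, rop, bom, a Tn5 transposase and ble. These appear to be non-functional remnants of the vector's construction history.

The expression cassette is driven by the human cytomegalovirus immediate early enhancer and promoter, followed by a rabbit β-globin intron, which generally improves processing and expression of the transcript. Downstream lies a short HA-coding segment (annotated as a fragment of a 3xHA tag, of a length matching a single HA epitope) placed just ahead of the EZH2 open reading frame, which was inserted as a BamHI fragment. A small piece of β-globin coding sequence and the rabbit β-globin polyadenylation signal terminate the unit. A separate cassette, consisting of the HSV thymidine kinase promoter, the neo gene and the HSV TK poly(A) signal, should permit G418 selection of stably transfected mammalian cells, although the catalogue entry does not list this marker.

EZH2 is the catalytic subunit of the Polycomb PRC2 complex, which methylates histone H3 at lysine 27 to repress target genes. The plasmid is intended for overexpressing tagged EZH2 in mammalian cells, with the HA epitope allowing detection or immunoprecipitation. It was deposited in connection with work on EZH2 regulation by the pRB-E2F pathway and its role in proliferation and cancer.
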