Addgene plasmid #24230: pCMVHA hEZH2
Purpose: Mammalian expression of human EZH2 with HA tag
Depositing lab: Kristian Helin. Depositing organization: University of Copenhagen, BRIC. Publication: EZH2 is downstream of the pRB-E2F pathway, essential for proliferation and amplified in cancer. Bracken AP, Pasini D, Capra M, Prosperini E, Colli E, Helin K. EMBO J. 2003 Oct 15. 22(20):5323-35. 10.1093/emboj/cdg542 PubMed 14532106.
Backbone
  Vector backbone: pCMVHA
  Backbone size w/o insert (bp): 6600
  Vector type: Mammalian Expression
Growth in bacteria
  Bacterial resistance: Ampicillin, 100 μg/mL
  Growth temperature: 37°C
  Growth strain: DH5alpha
  Copy number: High Copy
Gene/Insert
  Gene/Insert name: EZH2
  Species: H. sapiens (human)
  Entrez Gene: EZH2 (a.k.a. ENX-1, ENX1, EZH2b, KMT6, KMT6A, WVS, WVS2)
  Tag / fusion protein: HA (N terminal on insert)
  Cloning method: Restriction Enzyme; 5′ cloning site BamHI (unknown if destroyed); 3′ cloning site BamHI (unknown if destroyed)
  Sequencing primers: 5′ Bglob-intron-F
Terms and licenses: Academic/Nonprofit Terms; Industry Terms: Not Available to Industry
How to cite: pCMVHA hEZH2 was a gift from Kristian Helin (Addgene plasmid # 24230 ; http://n2t.net/addgene:24230 ; RRID:Addgene_24230)
