>Addgene plasmid #24230 | pCMVHA hEZH2 | addgene partial sequence | sequence record 60964 | Bglob-intron-F 5'-ctggtcatcatcctgccttt-3'
TGTTTGAGATGAGGATAAAATACTCTGAGTCCAAACCGGGCCCCTCTGCTAACCATGTTCATGCCTTCTT
CTCTTTCCTACAGCTCCTGGGCAACGTGCTGGTTGTTGTGCTGTCTCATCATTTTGGCAAAGAATTCCTC
GACGGATCAATTCACCATGGCATACCCATACGATGTTCCAGATTACGCTAGCGGATCCATGGGCCAGACT
GGGAAGAAATCTGAGAAGGGACCAGTTTGTTGGCGGAAGCGTGTAAAATCAGAGTACATGCGACTGAGAC
AGCTCAAGAGGTTCAGACGAGCTGATGAAGTAAAGAGTATGTTTAGTTCCAATCGTCAGAAAATTTTGGA
AAGAACGGAAATCTTAAACCAAGAATGGAAACAGCGAAGGATACAGCCTGTGCACATCCTGACTTCTGTG
AGCTCATTGCGCGGGACTAGGGAGTGTTCGGTGACCAGTGACTTGGATTTTCCAACACAAGTCATCCCAT
TAAAGACTCTGAATGCAGTTGCTTCAGTACCCATAATGTATTCTTGGTCTCCCCTACAGCAGAATTTTAT
GGTGGAAGATGAAACTGTTTTACATAACATTCCTTATATGGGAGATGAAGTTTTAGATCAGGATGGTACT
TTCATTGAAGAACTAATAAAAAATTATGATGGGAAAGTACACGGGGATAGAGAATGTGGGTTTATAAATG
ATGAAATTTTTGTGGAGTTGGTGAATGCCCTTGGTCAATATAATGATGATGACGATGATGATGATGGAGA
CGATCCTGAAGAAAGAGAAGAAAAGCAGAAAGATCTGGAGGATCACCGAGATGATAAAGAAAGCCGCCCA
CCTCGGAAATTTCCTTCTGATAA
