>Addgene plasmid #24230 | pCMVHA hEZH2 | addgene partial sequence | sequence record 112219 | Bglob-pA-R 5'-ttttggcagagggaaaaaga-3'
GCACCTGAGGAGTGAATTCCTCGACGGATCCAACTAGTTCAAGGGATTTCCATTTCTCTTTCGATGCCGA
CATACTTCAGGGCATCAGCCTGGCTGTATCTGTAATCAAAAAACAGCTCTTCGCCAGTCTGGATGGCTCT
CTTGGCAAAAATACCTATCCTGTGATCACCGTTAACCATCATAACTTTTGCATAGCAGTTTGGATTTACC
GAATGATTTGCAAAACGAATTTTGTTACCCTTGCGGGTTGCATCCACCACAAAATCATTGTTCAAGTTGA
ACAGAAAGCTGCACATGTATTTATCATACACTTTCCCTCTTCTGTCAGCTTCATCTTGAGAAATAATCTC
TCCACAGTATTCTGAGATGAATTCATTTTTCTGCACAGGATCTTTGATAAAAATCCCCCAGCCTGCCACG
TCAGATGGTGCCAGCAATAGATGCTTTTTGGAGCCCCGCTGAATACTGCAGTTCTTGCAGGACACATTTT
TACTGTCCCAATGGTCAGCGGCTCCACAAGTAAGACAGAGGTCAGGGTCACACTCTCGGACAGCCAGGTA
GCACGGGCACTGCTTGGTGTTGCACTGTGCTTTGCAGCGGCATCCCGGAAAGCGGTTTTGACACTCTGAA
CTACATTGACAAAACTTTTCACAAAAATTTTGTGCTATCACACAAGGGCACGAACTGTCACAAGGCTGCC
GTGGATGATCACAGGGTTGATAGTTGTAAACATGGTTAGAGGAGCCGTCC
